Addgene plasmid #118362: hHSF1 K298R
Purpose: This plasmid expresses human HSF1 K298R mutant, which cannot undergo sumoylation on K298.
Depositing lab: Lea Sistonen. Publication: Phosphorylation of serine 303 is a prerequisite for the stress-inducible SUMO modification of heat shock factor 1. Hietakangas V, Ahlskog JK, Jakobsson AM, Hellesuo M, Sahlberg NM, Holmberg CI, Mikhailov A, Palvimo JJ, Pirkkala L, Sistonen L. Mol Cell Biol. 2003 Apr . 23(8):2953-68. 10.1128/MCB.23.8.2953-2968.2003 PubMed 12665592.
Backbone
  Vector backbone: pcDNA3.1/myc-His(-) A
  Backbone manufacturer: Invitrogen
  Backbone size w/o insert (bp): 5522
  Vector type: Mammalian Expression
  Selectable markers: Neomycin (select with G418)
Growth in bacteria
  Bacterial resistance: Ampicillin, 100 μg/mL
  Growth temperature: 37°C
  Growth strain: DH5alpha
  Copy number: High Copy
Gene/Insert
  Gene/Insert name: hHSF1
  Species: H. sapiens (human)
  Mutation: K298R
  Entrez Gene: HSF1 (a.k.a. HSTF1)
  Tag / fusion protein: myc and 6xHIS (C terminal on backbone)
  Cloning method: Restriction Enzyme; 5′ cloning site EcoRI (unknown if destroyed); 3′ cloning site HindIII (unknown if destroyed)
Terms and licenses: Academic/Nonprofit Terms; Industry Terms: Not Available to Industry
How to cite: hHSF1 K298R was a gift from Lea Sistonen (Addgene plasmid # 118362 ; http://n2t.net/addgene:118362 ; RRID:Addgene_118362)
