[The description below was written by a language model from this plasmid's Addgene catalogue record and pLannotate feature annotations shown in this document.]
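Description:
hHSF1 K298R is a mammalian expression plasmid built on the Invitrogen pcDNA3.1/myc-His(-) A backbone, carrying human heat shock factor 1 (HSF1) with a lysine-to-arginine substitution at residue 298. The insert was placed between the EcoRI and HindIII sites, downstream of the human cytomegalovirus immediate early enhancer and promoter and upstream of the bovine growth hormone polyadenylation signal, so the protein is expressed constitutively at high levels in transfected mammalian cells. A T7 promoter between the CMV promoter and the insert allows in vitro transcription. The catalogue lists backbone-encoded C-terminal myc and 6xHis tags. The automated annotation picks up the His-tag region (labelled as a fragment of a composite tag) but does not call out the myc epitope separately. It also labels most of the open reading frame by homology to Xenopus HSF and only the C-terminal activation domain as human HSF1, which reflects database matching rather than a chimeric insert, since the record gives the species as human.

The plasmid is propagated in E. coli at high copy through a ColE1/pUC-type origin with ampicillin resistance, and an f1 origin permits single-stranded DNA production. For stable mammalian lines, an SV40 early promoter drives the neomycin phosphotransferase gene, terminated by the SV40 poly(A) signal, allowing G418 selection. The two sequence records (depositor and sequencing-derived) are the same length and show the same features, differing only in their start coordinate.

Because K298 is the SUMO acceptor site of HSF1, the mutant cannot be sumoylated at this position. It therefore serves as a modification-deficient control for studying how stress-inducible SUMO conjugation, and its dependence on phosphorylation of serine 303, affects HSF1 function.
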