Features (pLannotate 1.2.2; 22 found; start..end, strand, type, name):
     28..80      -  misc_feature   bom (fragment): basis of mobility region from pBR322
    235..614     +  enhancer       CMV enhancer: human cytomegalovirus immediate early enhancer
    615..818     +  promoter       CMV promoter: human cytomegalovirus (CMV) immediate early promoter
    814..847     +  LTR            5' LTR (truncated) (fragment): truncated 5' long terminal repeat (LTR) from HIV-1
    863..881     +  promoter       T7 promoter: promoter for bacteriophage T7 RNA polymerase
    984..2279    +  CDS            hsf1: HSF_XENLA - Also known as hsf. Experimental evidence at transcript level: Swiss-Prot protein existence level 2. DNA-binding protein that specifically binds heat shock promoter elements (HSE) and activates transcription. From Xenopus laevis (African clawed frog).
   2178..2549    +  CDS            HSF1: C-terminal activation domain from the human heat shock transcription factor HSF1
   2607..2624    +  CDS            capTEV™ (fragment): composite tag for in vivo biotinylation, TEV protease cleavage, and 6xHis tagging
   2674..2898    +  polyA_signal   bGH poly(A) signal: bovine growth hormone polyadenylation signal
   2902..2923    +  promoter       SV40 promoter (fragment): SV40 enhancer and early promoter
   2944..3372    +  rep_origin     f1 ori (sequence partly withheld): f1 bacteriophage origin of replication; arrow indicates direction of (+) strand synthesis
   3386..3715    +  promoter       SV40 promoter: SV40 enhancer and early promoter
   3782..4573    +  CDS            neo: KKA2_KLEPN - Also known as kan, nptII. Experimental evidence at protein level: Swiss-Prot protein existence level 1. Resistance to kanamycin, neomycin, paromomycin, ribostamycin, butirosin and gentamicin B. From Klebsiella pneumoniae.
   4597..4755    +  CDS            ble (fragment): BLE_KLEPN - Experimental evidence at protein level: Swiss-Prot protein existence level 1. Binding protein with a strong affinity to the bleomycin family of antibiotics. Binds to CL990; an antimitotic-antibiotic compound. From Klebsiella pneumoniae.
   4750..4871    +  polyA_signal   SV40 poly(A) signal: SV40 polyadenylation signal
   4944..4960    -  protein_bind   lac operator: The lac repressor binds to the lac operator to inhibit transcription in E. coli. This inhibition can be relieved by adding lactose or isopropyl-β-D-thiogalactopyranoside (IPTG). lac repressor encoded by lacI
   4968..4998    -  promoter       lac promoter: promoter for the E. coli lac operon
   5013..5034    -  protein_bind   CAP binding site: CAP binding activates transcription in the presence of cAMP. E. coli catabolite activator protein
   5047..5139    -  CDS            lacI (fragment): lac repressor; lacI; The lac repressor binds to the lac operator to inhibit transcription in E. coli. This inhibition can be relieved by adding lactose or isopropyl-β-D-thiogalactopyranoside (IPTG).
   5322..5910    -  rep_origin     ori: high-copy-number ColE1/pMB1/pBR322/pUC origin of replication
   6081..6941    -  CDS            AmpR: β-lactamase; bla; confers resistance to ampicillin, carbenicillin, and related antibiotics
   6942..7046    -  promoter       AmpR promoter: bla
>Addgene plasmid #118362 | hHSF1 K298R | depositor full sequence | sequence record 223523 | Full Sequence
GACGGATCGGGAGATCTCCCGATCCCCTATGGTGCACTCTCAGTACAATCTGCTCTGATGCCGCATAGTT
AAGCCAGTATCTGCTCCCTGCTTGTGTGTTGGAGGTCGCTGAGTAGTGCGCGAGCAAAATTTAAGCTACA
ACAAGGCAAGGCTTGACCGACAATTGCATGAAGAATCTGCTTAGGGTTAGGCGTTTTGCGCTGCTTCGCG
ATGTACGGGCCAGATATACGCGTTGACATTGATTATTGACTAGTTATTAATAGTAATCAATTACGGGGTC
ATTAGTTCATAGCCCATATATGGAGTTCCGCGTTACATAACTTACGGTAAATGGCCCGCCTGGCTGACCG
CCCAACGACCCCCGCCCATTGACGTCAATAATGACGTATGTTCCCATAGTAACGCCAATAGGGACTTTCC
ATTGACGTCAATGGGTGGAGTATTTACGGTAAACTGCCCACTTGGCAGTACATCAAGTGTATCATATGCC
AAGTACGCCCCCTATTGACGTCAATGACGGTAAATGGCCCGCCTGGCATTATGCCCAGTACATGACCTTA
TGGGACTTTCCTACTTGGCAGTACATCTACGTATTAGTCATCGCTATTACCATGGTGATGCGGTTTTGGC
AGTACATCAATGGGCGTGGATAGCGGTTTGACTCACGGGGATTTCCAAGTCTCCACCCCATTGACGTCAA
TGGGAGTTTGTTTTGGCACCAAAATCAACGGGACTTTCCAAAATGTCGTAACAACTCCGCCCCATTGACG
CAAATGGGCGGTAGGCGTGTACGGTGGGAGGTCTATATAAGCAGAGCTCTCTGGCTAACTAGAGAACCCA
CTGCTTACTGGCTTATCGAAATTAATACGACTCACTATAGGGAGACCCAAGCTGGCTAGCGTTTAAACGG
GCCCTCTAGACTCGAGCGGCCGCCACTGTGCTGGATATCTGCAGAATTCGAGATGGATCTGCCCGTGGGC
CCCGGCGCGGCGGGGCCCAGCAACGTCCCGGCCTTCCTGACCAAGCTGTGGACCCTCGTGAGCGACCCGG
ACACCGACGCGCTCATCTGCTGGAGCCCGAGCGGGAACAGCTTCCACGTGTTCGACCAGGGCCAGTTTGC
CAAGGAGGTGCTGCCCAAGTACTTCAAGCACAACAACATGGCCAGCTTCGTGCGGCAGCTCAACATGTAT
GGCTTCCGGAAAGTGGTCCACATCGAGCAGGGCGGCCTGGTCAAGCCAGAGAGAGACGACACGGAGTTCC
AGCACCCATGCTTCCTGCGTGGCCAGGAGCAGCTCCTTGAGAACATCAAGAGGAAAGTGACCAGTGTGTC
CACCCTGAAGAGTGAAGACATAAAGATCCGCCAGGACAGCGTCACCAAGCTGCTGACGGACGTGCAGCTG
ATGAAGGGGAAGCAGGAGTGCATGGACTCCAAGCTCCTGGCCATGAAGCATGAGAATGAGGCTCTGTGGC
GGGAGGTGGCCAGCCTTCGGCAGAAGCATGCCCAGCAACAGAAAGTCGTCAACAAGCTCATTCAGTTCCT
GATCTCACTGGTGCAGTCAAACCGGATCCTGGGGGTGAAGAGAAAGATCCCCCTGATGCTGAACGACAGT
GGCTCAGCACATTCCATGCCCAAGTATAGCCGGCAGTTCTCCCTGGAGCACGTCCACGGCTCGGGCCCCT
ACTCGGCCCCCTCCCCAGCCTACAGCAGCTCCAGCCTCTACGCCCCTGATGCTGTGGCCAGCTCTGGACC
CATCATCTCCGACATCACCGAGCTGGCTCCTGCCAGCCCCATGGCCTCCCCCGGCGGGAGCATAGACGAG
AGGCCCCTATCCAGCAGCCCCCTGGTGCGTGTCAGGGAGGAGCCCCCCAGCCCGCCTCAGAGCCCCCGGG
TAGAGGAGGCGAGTCCCGGGCGCCCATCTTCCGTGGACACCCTCTTGTCCCCGACCGCCCTCATTGACTC
CATCCTGCGGGAGAGTGAACCTGCCCCCGCCTCCGTCACAGCCCTCACGGACGCCAGGGGCCACACGGAC
ACCGAGGGCCGGCCTCCCTCCCCCCCGCCCACCTCCACCCCTGAAAAGTGCCTCAGCGTAGCCTGCCTGG
ACAAGAATGAGCTCAGTGACCACTTGGATGCTATGGACTCCAACCTGGATAACCTGCAGACCATGCTGAG
CAGCCACGGCTTCAGCGTGGACACCAGTGCCCTGCTGGACCTGTTCAGCCCCTCGGTGACCGTGCCCGAC
ATGAGCCTGCCTGACCTTGACAGCAGCCTGGCCAGTATCCAAGAGCTCCTGTCTCCCCAGGAGCCCCCCA
GGCCTCCCGAGGCAGAGAACAGCAGCCCGGATTCAGGGAAGCAGCTGGTGCACTACACAGCGCAGCCGCT
GTTCCTGCTGGACCCCGGCTCCGTGGACACCGGGAGCAACGACCTGCCGGTGCTGTTTGAGCTGGGAGAG
GGCTCCTACTTCTCCGAAGGGGACGGCTTCGCCGAGGACCCCACCATCTCCCTGCTGACAGGCTCGGAGC
CTCCCAAAGCCAAGGACCCCACTGTCTCCAAGCTTGGGCCCGAACAAAAACTCATCTCAGAAGAGGATCT
GAATAGCGCCGTCGACCATCATCATCATCATCATTGAGTTTAAACGGTCTCCAGCTTAAGTTTAAACCGC
TGATCAGCCTCGACTGTGCCTTCTAGTTGCCAGCCATCTGTTGTTTGCCCCTCCCCCGTGCCTTCCTTGA
CCCTGGAAGGTGCCACTCCCACTGTCCTTTCCTAATAAAATGAGGAAATTGCATCGCATTGTCTGAGTAG
GTGTCATTCTATTCTGGGGGGTGGGGTGGGGCAGGACAGCAAGGGGGAGGATTGGGAAGACAATAGCAGG
CATGCTGGGGATGCGGTGGGCTCTATGGCTTCTGAGGCGGAAAGAACCAGCTGGGGCTCTAGGGGGTATC
CCC
[124 nt withheld, positions 2944-3067]
C
[91 nt withheld, positions 3069-3159]
A
[49 nt withheld, positions 3161-3209]
CCTTTGACGTTGGAGTCCACGTTCTTT
[37 nt withheld, positions 3237-3273]
ACCCTATCTCGGTCTATTCTTTTGATTTATAAGGGATTTTGCCGATTTCGGCCTATTGGTTAAAAAATGA
GCTGATTTAACAAAAATTTAACGCGAATTAATTCTGTGGAATGTGTGTCAGTTAGGGTGTGGAAAGTCCC
CAGGCTCCCCAGCAGGCAGAAGTATGCAAAGCATGCATCTCAATTAGTCAGCAACCAGGTGTGGAAAGTC
CCCAGGCTCCCCAGCAGGCAGAAGTATGCAAAGCATGCATCTCAATTAGTCAGCAACCATAGTCCCGCCC
CTAACTCCGCCCATCCCGCCCCTAACTCCGCCCAGTTCCGCCCATTCTCCGCCCCATGGCTGACTAATTT
TTTTTATTTATGCAGAGGCCGAGGCCGCCTCTGCCTCTGAGCTATTCCAGAAGTAGTGAGGAGGCTTTTT
TGGAGGCCTAGGCTTTTGCAAAAAGCTCCCGGGAGCTTGTATATCCATTTTCGGATCTGATCAAGAGACA
GGATGAGGATCGTTTCGCATGATTGAACAAGATGGATTGCACGCAGGTTCTCCGGCCGCTTGGGTGGAGA
GGCTATTCGGCTATGACTGGGCACAACAGACAATCGGCTGCTCTGATGCCGCCGTGTTCCGGCTGTCAGC
GCAGGGGCGCCCGGTTCTTTTTGTCAAGACCGACCTGTCCGGTGCCCTGAATGAACTGCAGGACGAGGCA
GCGCGGCTATCGTGGCTGGCCACGACGGGCGTTCCTTGCGCAGCTGTGCTCGACGTTGTCACTGAAGCGG
GAAGGGACTGGCTGCTATTGGGCGAAGTGCCGGGGCAGGATCTCCTGTCATCTCACCTTGCTCCTGCCGA
GAAAGTATCCATCATGGCTGATGCAATGCGGCGGCTGCATACGCTTGATCCGGCTACCTGCCCATTCGAC
CACCAAGCGAAACATCGCATCGAGCGAGCACGTACTCGGATGGAAGCCGGTCTTGTCGATCAGGATGATC
TGGACGAAGAGCATCAGGGGCTCGCGCCAGCCGAACTGTTCGCCAGGCTCAAGGCGCGCATGCCCGACGG
CGAGGATCTCGTCGTGACCCATGGCGATGCCTGCTTGCCGAATATCATGGTGGAAAATGGCCGCTTTTCT
GGATTCATCGACTGTGGCCGGCTGGGTGTGGCGGACCGCTATCAGGACATAGCGTTGGCTACCCGTGATA
TTGCTGAAGAGCTTGGCGGCGAATGGGCTGACCGCTTCCTCGTGCTTTACGGTATCGCCGCTCCCGATTC
GCAGCGCATCGCCTTCTATCGCCTTCTTGACGAGTTCTTCTGAGCGGGACTCTGGGGTTCGAAATGACCG
ACCAAGCGACGCCCAACCTGCCATCACGAGATTTCGATTCCACCGCCGCCTTCTATGAAAGGTTGGGCTT
CGGAATCGTTTTCCGGGACGCCGGCTGGATGATCCTCCAGCGCGGGGATCTCATGCTGGAGTTCTTCGCC
CACCCCAACTTGTTTATTGCAGCTTATAATGGTTACAAATAAAGCAATAGCATCACAAATTTCACAAATA
AAGCATTTTTTTCACTGCATTCTAGTTGTGGTTTGTCCAAACTCATCAATGTATCTTATCATGTCTGTAT
ACCGTCGACCTCTAGCTAGAGCTTGGCGTAATCATGGTCATAGCTGTTTCCTGTGTGAAATTGTTATCCG
CTCACAATTCCACACAACATACGAGCCGGAAGCATAAAGTGTAAAGCCTGGGGTGCCTAATGAGTGAGCT
AACTCACATTAATTGCGTTGCGCTCACTGCCCGCTTTCCAGTCGGGAAACCTGTCGTGCCAGCTGCATTA
ATGAATCGGCCAACGCGCGGGGAGAGGCGGTTTGCGTATTGGGCGCTCTTCCGCTTCCTCGCTCACTGAC
TCGCTGCGCTCGGTCGTTCGGCTGCGGCGAGCGGTATCAGCTCACTCAAAGGCGGTAATACGGTTATCCA
CAGAATCAGGGGATAACGCAGGAAAGAACATGTGAGCAAAAGGCCAGCAAAAGGCCAGGAACCGTAAAAA
GGCCGCGTTGCTGGCGTTTTTCCATAGGCTCCGCCCCCCTGACGAGCATCACAAAAATCGACGCTCAAGT
CAGAGGTGGCGAAACCCGACAGGACTATAAAGATACCAGGCGTTTCCCCCTGGAAGCTCCCTCGTGCGCT
CTCCTGTTCCGACCCTGCCGCTTACCGGATACCTGTCCGCCTTTCTCCCTTCGGGAAGCGTGGCGCTTTC
TCATAGCTCACGCTGTAGGTATCTCAGTTCGGTGTAGGTCGTTCGCTCCAAGCTGGGCTGTGTGCACGAA
CCCCCCGTTCAGCCCGACCGCTGCGCCTTATCCGGTAACTATCGTCTTGAGTCCAACCCGGTAAGACACG
ACTTATCGCCACTGGCAGCAGCCACTGGTAACAGGATTAGCAGAGCGAGGTATGTAGGCGGTGCTACAGA
GTTCTTGAAGTGGTGGCCTAACTACGGCTACACTAGAAGAACAGTATTTGGTATCTGCGCTCTGCTGAAG
CCAGTTACCTTCGGAAAAAGAGTTGGTAGCTCTTGATCCGGCAAACAAACCACCGCTGGTAGCGGTGGTT
TTTTTGTTTGCAAGCAGCAGATTACGCGCAGAAAAAAAGGATCTCAAGAAGATCCTTTGATCTTTTCTAC
GGGGTCTGACGCTCAGTGGAACGAAAACTCACGTTAAGGGATTTTGGTCATGAGATTATCAAAAAGGATC
TTCACCTAGATCCTTTTAAATTAAAAATGAAGTTTTAAATCAATCTAAAGTATATATGAGTAAACTTGGT
CTGACAGTTACCAATGCTTAATCAGTGAGGCACCTATCTCAGCGATCTGTCTATTTCGTTCATCCATAGT
TGCCTGACTCCCCGTCGTGTAGATAACTACGATACGGGAGGGCTTACCATCTGGCCCCAGTGCTGCAATG
ATACCGCGAGACCCACGCTCACCGGCTCCAGATTTATCAGCAATAAACCAGCCAGCCGGAAGGGCCGAGC
GCAGAAGTGGTCCTGCAACTTTATCCGCCTCCATCCAGTCTATTAATTGTTGCCGGGAAGCTAGAGTAAG
TAGTTCGCCAGTTAATAGTTTGCGCAACGTTGTTGCCATTGCTACAGGCATCGTGGTGTCACGCTCGTCG
TTTGGTATGGCTTCATTCAGCTCCGGTTCCCAACGATCAAGGCGAGTTACATGATCCCCCATGTTGTGCA
AAAAAGCGGTTAGCTCCTTCGGTCCTCCGATCGTTGTCAGAAGTAAGTTGGCCGCAGTGTTATCACTCAT
GGTTATGGCAGCACTGCATAATTCTCTTACTGTCATGCCATCCGTAAGATGCTTTTCTGTGACTGGTGAG
TACTCAACCAAGTCATTCTGAGAATAGTGTATGCGGCGACCGAGTTGCTCTTGCCCGGCGTCAATACGGG
ATAATACCGCGCCACATAGCAGAACTTTAAAAGTGCTCATCATTGGAAAACGTTCTTCGGGGCGAAAACT
CTCAAGGATCTTACCGCTGTTGAGATCCAGTTCGATGTAACCCACTCGTGCACCCAACTGATCTTCAGCA
TCTTTTACTTTCACCAGCGTTTCTGGGTGAGCAAAAACAGGAAGGCAAAATGCCGCAAAAAAGGGAATAA
GGGCGACACGGAAATGTTGAATACTCATACTCTTCCTTTTTCAATATTATTGAAGCATTTATCAGGGTTA
TTGTCTCATGAGCGGATACATATTTGAATGTATTTAGAAAAATAAACAAATAGGGGTTCCGCGCACATTT
CCCCGAAAAGTGCCACCTGACGTC
