Features (pLannotate 1.2.2; 22 found; start..end, strand, type, name):
      1..380     +  enhancer       CMV enhancer: human cytomegalovirus immediate early enhancer
    381..584     +  promoter       CMV promoter: human cytomegalovirus (CMV) immediate early promoter
    580..613     +  LTR            5' LTR (truncated) (fragment): truncated 5' long terminal repeat (LTR) from HIV-1
    629..647     +  promoter       T7 promoter: promoter for bacteriophage T7 RNA polymerase
    750..2045    +  CDS            hsf1: HSF_XENLA - Also known as hsf. Experimental evidence at transcript level: Swiss-Prot protein existence level 2. DNA-binding protein that specifically binds heat shock promoter elements (HSE) and activates transcription. From Xenopus laevis (African clawed frog).
   1944..2315    +  CDS            HSF1: C-terminal activation domain from the human heat shock transcription factor HSF1
   2373..2390    +  CDS            capTEV™ (fragment): composite tag for in vivo biotinylation, TEV protease cleavage, and 6xHis tagging
   2440..2664    +  polyA_signal   bGH poly(A) signal: bovine growth hormone polyadenylation signal
   2668..2689    +  promoter       SV40 promoter (fragment): SV40 enhancer and early promoter
   2710..3138    +  rep_origin     f1 ori (sequence partly withheld): f1 bacteriophage origin of replication; arrow indicates direction of (+) strand synthesis
   3152..3481    +  promoter       SV40 promoter: SV40 enhancer and early promoter
   3548..4339    +  CDS            neo: KKA2_KLEPN - Also known as kan, nptII. Experimental evidence at protein level: Swiss-Prot protein existence level 1. Resistance to kanamycin, neomycin, paromomycin, ribostamycin, butirosin and gentamicin B. From Klebsiella pneumoniae.
   4363..4521    +  CDS            ble (fragment): BLE_KLEPN - Experimental evidence at protein level: Swiss-Prot protein existence level 1. Binding protein with a strong affinity to the bleomycin family of antibiotics. Binds to CL990; an antimitotic-antibiotic compound. From Klebsiella pneumoniae.
   4516..4637    +  polyA_signal   SV40 poly(A) signal: SV40 polyadenylation signal
   4710..4726    -  protein_bind   lac operator: The lac repressor binds to the lac operator to inhibit transcription in E. coli. This inhibition can be relieved by adding lactose or isopropyl-β-D-thiogalactopyranoside (IPTG). lac repressor encoded by lacI
   4734..4764    -  promoter       lac promoter: promoter for the E. coli lac operon
   4779..4800    -  protein_bind   CAP binding site: CAP binding activates transcription in the presence of cAMP. E. coli catabolite activator protein
   4813..4905    -  CDS            lacI (fragment): lac repressor; lacI; The lac repressor binds to the lac operator to inhibit transcription in E. coli. This inhibition can be relieved by adding lactose or isopropyl-β-D-thiogalactopyranoside (IPTG).
   5088..5676    -  rep_origin     ori: high-copy-number ColE1/pMB1/pBR322/pUC origin of replication
   5847..6707    -  CDS            AmpR: β-lactamase; bla; confers resistance to ampicillin, carbenicillin, and related antibiotics
   6708..6812    -  promoter       AmpR promoter: bla
   6871..6923    -  misc_feature   bom (fragment): basis of mobility region from pBR322
>Addgene plasmid #118362 | hHSF1 K298R | addgene full sequence | sequence record 227534 | Addgene NGS Result
GACATTGATTATTGACTAGTTATTAATAGTAATCAATTACGGGGTCATTAGTTCATAGCCCATATATGGA
GTTCCGCGTTACATAACTTACGGTAAATGGCCCGCCTGGCTGACCGCCCAACGACCCCCGCCCATTGACG
TCAATAATGACGTATGTTCCCATAGTAACGCCAATAGGGACTTTCCATTGACGTCAATGGGTGGAGTATT
TACGGTAAACTGCCCACTTGGCAGTACATCAAGTGTATCATATGCCAAGTACGCCCCCTATTGACGTCAA
TGACGGTAAATGGCCCGCCTGGCATTATGCCCAGTACATGACCTTATGGGACTTTCCTACTTGGCAGTAC
ATCTACGTATTAGTCATCGCTATTACCATGGTGATGCGGTTTTGGCAGTACATCAATGGGCGTGGATAGC
GGTTTGACTCACGGGGATTTCCAAGTCTCCACCCCATTGACGTCAATGGGAGTTTGTTTTGGCACCAAAA
TCAACGGGACTTTCCAAAATGTCGTAACAACTCCGCCCCATTGACGCAAATGGGCGGTAGGCGTGTACGG
TGGGAGGTCTATATAAGCAGAGCTCTCTGGCTAACTAGAGAACCCACTGCTTACTGGCTTATCGAAATTA
ATACGACTCACTATAGGGAGACCCAAGCTGGCTAGCGTTTAAACGGGCCCTCTAGACTCGAGCGGCCGCC
ACTGTGCTGGATATCTGCAGAATTCGAGATGGATCTGCCCGTGGGCCCCGGCGCGGCGGGGCCCAGCAAC
GTCCCGGCCTTCCTGACCAAGCTGTGGACCCTCGTGAGCGACCCGGACACCGACGCGCTCATCTGCTGGA
GCCCGAGCGGGAACAGCTTCCACGTGTTCGACCAGGGCCAGTTTGCCAAGGAGGTGCTGCCCAAGTACTT
CAAGCACAACAACATGGCCAGCTTCGTGCGGCAGCTCAACATGTATGGCTTCCGGAAAGTGGTCCACATC
GAGCAGGGCGGCCTGGTCAAGCCAGAGAGAGACGACACGGAGTTCCAGCACCCATGCTTCCTGCGTGGCC
AGGAGCAGCTCCTTGAGAACATCAAGAGGAAAGTGACCAGTGTGTCCACCCTGAAGAGTGAAGACATAAA
GATCCGCCAGGACAGCGTCACCAAGCTGCTGACGGACGTGCAGCTGATGAAGGGGAAGCAGGAGTGCATG
GACTCCAAGCTCCTGGCCATGAAGCATGAGAATGAGGCTCTGTGGCGGGAGGTGGCCAGCCTTCGGCAGA
AGCATGCCCAGCAACAGAAAGTCGTCAACAAGCTCATTCAGTTCCTGATCTCACTGGTGCAGTCAAACCG
GATCCTGGGGGTGAAGAGAAAGATCCCCCTGATGCTGAACGACAGTGGCTCAGCACATTCCATGCCCAAG
TATAGCCGGCAGTTCTCCCTGGAGCACGTCCACGGCTCGGGCCCCTACTCGGCCCCCTCCCCAGCCTACA
GCAGCTCCAGCCTCTACGCCCCTGATGCTGTGGCCAGCTCTGGACCCATCATCTCCGACATCACCGAGCT
GGCTCCTGCCAGCCCCATGGCCTCCCCCGGCGGGAGCATAGACGAGAGGCCCCTATCCAGCAGCCCCCTG
GTGCGTGTCAGGGAGGAGCCCCCCAGCCCGCCTCAGAGCCCCCGGGTAGAGGAGGCGAGTCCCGGGCGCC
CATCTTCCGTGGACACCCTCTTGTCCCCGACCGCCCTCATTGACTCCATCCTGCGGGAGAGTGAACCTGC
CCCCGCCTCCGTCACAGCCCTCACGGACGCCAGGGGCCACACGGACACCGAGGGCCGGCCTCCCTCCCCC
CCGCCCACCTCCACCCCTGAAAAGTGCCTCAGCGTAGCCTGCCTGGACAAGAATGAGCTCAGTGACCACT
TGGATGCTATGGACTCCAACCTGGATAACCTGCAGACCATGCTGAGCAGCCACGGCTTCAGCGTGGACAC
CAGTGCCCTGCTGGACCTGTTCAGCCCCTCGGTGACCGTGCCCGACATGAGCCTGCCTGACCTTGACAGC
AGCCTGGCCAGTATCCAAGAGCTCCTGTCTCCCCAGGAGCCCCCCAGGCCTCCCGAGGCAGAGAACAGCA
GCCCGGATTCAGGGAAGCAGCTGGTGCACTACACAGCGCAGCCGCTGTTCCTGCTGGACCCCGGCTCCGT
GGACACCGGGAGCAACGACCTGCCGGTGCTGTTTGAGCTGGGAGAGGGCTCCTACTTCTCCGAAGGGGAC
GGCTTCGCCGAGGACCCCACCATCTCCCTGCTGACAGGCTCGGAGCCTCCCAAAGCCAAGGACCCCACTG
TCTCCAAGCTTGGGCCCGAACAAAAACTCATCTCAGAAGAGGATCTGAATAGTGCCGTCGACCATCATCA
TCATCATCATTGAGTTTAAACGGTCTCCAGCTTAAGTTTAAACCGCTGATCAGCCTCGACTGTGCCTTCT
AGTTGCCAGCCATCTGTTGTTTGCCCCTCCCCCGTGCCTTCCTTGACCCTGGAAGGTGCCACTCCCACTG
TCCTTTCCTAATAAAATGAGGAAATTGCATCGCATTGTCTGAGTAGGTGTCATTCTATTCTGGGGGGTGG
GGTGGGGCAGGACAGCAAGGGGGAGGATTGGGAAGACAATAGCAGGCATGCTGGGGATGCGGTGGGCTCT
ATGGCTTCTGAGGCGGAAAGAACCAGCTGGGGCTCTAGGGGGTATCCCC
[124 nt withheld, positions 2710-2833]
C
[91 nt withheld, positions 2835-2925]
A
[49 nt withheld, positions 2927-2975]
CCTTTGACGTTGGAGTCCACGTTCTTT
[37 nt withheld, positions 3003-3039]
ACCCTATCTCGGTCTATTCTTTTGATTTATAAGGGATTTTGCCGATTTCGGCCTATTGGTTAAAAAATGA
GCTGATTTAACAAAAATTTAACGCGAATTAATTCTGTGGAATGTGTGTCAGTTAGGGTGTGGAAAGTCCC
CAGGCTCCCCAGCAGGCAGAAGTATGCAAAGCATGCATCTCAATTAGTCAGCAACCAGGTGTGGAAAGTC
CCCAGGCTCCCCAGCAGGCAGAAGTATGCAAAGCATGCATCTCAATTAGTCAGCAACCATAGTCCCGCCC
CTAACTCCGCCCATCCCGCCCCTAACTCCGCCCAGTTCCGCCCATTCTCCGCCCCATGGCTGACTAATTT
TTTTTATTTATGCAGAGGCCGAGGCCGCCTCTGCCTCTGAGCTATTCCAGAAGTAGTGAGGAGGCTTTTT
TGGAGGCCTAGGCTTTTGCAAAAAGCTCCCGGGAGCTTGTATATCCATTTTCGGATCTGATCAAGAGACA
GGATGAGGATCGTTTCGCATGATTGAACAAGATGGATTGCACGCAGGTTCTCCGGCCGCTTGGGTGGAGA
GGCTATTCGGCTATGACTGGGCACAACAGACAATCGGCTGCTCTGATGCCGCCGTGTTCCGGCTGTCAGC
GCAGGGGCGCCCGGTTCTTTTTGTCAAGACCGACCTGTCCGGTGCCCTGAATGAACTGCAGGACGAGGCA
GCGCGGCTATCGTGGCTGGCCACGACGGGCGTTCCTTGCGCAGCTGTGCTCGACGTTGTCACTGAAGCGG
GAAGGGACTGGCTGCTATTGGGCGAAGTGCCGGGGCAGGATCTCCTGTCATCTCACCTTGCTCCTGCCGA
GAAAGTATCCATCATGGCTGATGCAATGCGGCGGCTGCATACGCTTGATCCGGCTACCTGCCCATTCGAC
CACCAAGCGAAACATCGCATCGAGCGAGCACGTACTCGGATGGAAGCCGGTCTTGTCGATCAGGATGATC
TGGACGAAGAGCATCAGGGGCTCGCGCCAGCCGAACTGTTCGCCAGGCTCAAGGCGCGCATGCCCGACGG
CGAGGATCTCGTCGTGACCCATGGCGATGCCTGCTTGCCGAATATCATGGTGGAAAATGGCCGCTTTTCT
GGATTCATCGACTGTGGCCGGCTGGGTGTGGCGGACCGCTATCAGGACATAGCGTTGGCTACCCGTGATA
TTGCTGAAGAGCTTGGCGGCGAATGGGCTGACCGCTTCCTCGTGCTTTACGGTATCGCCGCTCCCGATTC
GCAGCGCATCGCCTTCTATCGCCTTCTTGACGAGTTCTTCTGAGCGGGACTCTGGGGTTCGAAATGACCG
ACCAAGCGACGCCCAACCTGCCATCACGAGATTTCGATTCCACCGCCGCCTTCTATGAAAGGTTGGGCTT
CGGAATCGTTTTCCGGGACGCCGGCTGGATGATCCTCCAGCGCGGGGATCTCATGCTGGAGTTCTTCGCC
CACCCCAACTTGTTTATTGCAGCTTATAATGGTTACAAATAAAGCAATAGCATCACAAATTTCACAAATA
AAGCATTTTTTTCACTGCATTCTAGTTGTGGTTTGTCCAAACTCATCAATGTATCTTATCATGTCTGTAT
ACCGTCGACCTCTAGCTAGAGCTTGGCGTAATCATGGTCATAGCTGTTTCCTGTGTGAAATTGTTATCCG
CTCACAATTCCACACAACATACGAGCCGGAAGCATAAAGTGTAAAGCCTGGGGTGCCTAATGAGTGAGCT
AACTCACATTAATTGCGTTGCGCTCACTGCCCGCTTTCCAGTCGGGAAACCTGTCGTGCCAGCTGCATTA
ATGAATCGGCCAACGCGCGGGGAGAGGCGGTTTGCGTATTGGGCGCTCTTCCGCTTCCTCGCTCACTGAC
TCGCTGCGCTCGGTCGTTCGGCTGCGGCGAGCGGTATCAGCTCACTCAAAGGCGGTAATACGGTTATCCA
CAGAATCAGGGGATAACGCAGGAAAGAACATGTGAGCAAAAGGCCAGCAAAAGGCCAGGAACCGTAAAAA
GGCCGCGTTGCTGGCGTTTTTCCATAGGCTCCGCCCCCCTGACGAGCATCACAAAAATCGACGCTCAAGT
CAGAGGTGGCGAAACCCGACAGGACTATAAAGATACCAGGCGTTTCCCCCTGGAAGCTCCCTCGTGCGCT
CTCCTGTTCCGACCCTGCCGCTTACCGGATACCTGTCCGCCTTTCTCCCTTCGGGAAGCGTGGCGCTTTC
TCATAGCTCACGCTGTAGGTATCTCAGTTCGGTGTAGGTCGTTCGCTCCAAGCTGGGCTGTGTGCACGAA
CCCCCCGTTCAGCCCGACCGCTGCGCCTTATCCGGTAACTATCGTCTTGAGTCCAACCCGGTAAGACACG
ACTTATCGCCACTGGCAGCAGCCACTGGTAACAGGATTAGCAGAGCGAGGTATGTAGGCGGTGCTACAGA
GTTCTTGAAGTGGTGGCCTAACTACGGCTACACTAGAAGAACAGTATTTGGTATCTGTGCTCTGCTGAAG
CCAGTTACCTTCGGAAAAAGAGTTGGTAGCTCTTGATCCGGCAAACAAACCACCGCTGGTAGCGGTGGTT
TTTTTGTTTGCAAGCAGCAGATTACGCGCAGAAAAAAAGGATCTCAAGAAGATCCTTTGATCTTTTCTAC
GGGGTCTGACGCTCAGTGGAACGAAAACTCACGTTAAGGGATTTTGGTCATGAGATTATCAAAAAGGATC
TTCACCTAGATCCTTTTAAATTAAAAATGAAGTTTTAAATCAATCTAAAGTATATATGAGTAAACTTGGT
CTGACAGTTACCAATGCTTAATCAGTGAGGCACCTATCTCAGCGATCTGTCTATTTCGTTCATCCATAGT
TGCCTGACTCCCCGTCGTGTAGATAACTACGATACGGGAGGGCTTACCATCTGGCCCCAGTGCTGCAATG
ATACCGCGAGACCCACGCTCACCGGCTCCAGATTTATCAGCAATAAACCAGCCAGCCGGAAGGGCCGAGC
GCAGAAGTGGTCCTGCAACTTTATCCGCCTCCATCCAGTCTATTAATTGTTGCCGGGAAGCTAGAGTAAG
TAGTTCGCCAGTTAATAGTTTGCGCAACGTTGTTGCCATTGCTACAGGCATCGTGGTGTCACGCTCGTCG
TTTGGTATGGCTTCATTCAGCTCCGGTTCCCAACGATCAAGGCGAGTTACATGATCCCCCATGTTGTGCA
AAAAAGCGGTTAGCTCCTTCGGTCCTCCGATCGTTGTCAGAAGTAAGTTGGCCGCAGTGTTATCACTCAT
GGTTATGGCAGCACTGCATAATTCTCTTACTGTCATGCCATCCGTAAGATGCTTTTCTGTGACTGGTGAG
TACTCAACCAAGTCATTCTGAGAATAGTGTATGCGGCGACCGAGTTGCTCTTGCCCGGCGTCAATACGGG
ATAATACCGCGCCACATAGCAGAACTTTAAAAGTGCTCATCATTGGAAAACGTTCTTCGGGGCGAAAACT
CTCAAGGATCTTACCGCTGTTGAGATCCAGTTCGATGTAACCCACTCGTGCACCCAACTGATCTTCAGCA
TCTTTTACTTTCACCAGCGTTTCTGGGTGAGCAAAAACAGGAAGGCAAAATGCCGCAAAAAAGGGAATAA
GGGCGACACGGAAATGTTGAATACTCATACTCTTCCTTTTTCAATATTATTGAAGCATTTATCAGGGTTA
TTGTCTCATGAGCGGATACATATTTGAATGTATTTAGAAAAATAAACAAATAGGGGTTCCGCGCACATTT
CCCCGAAAAGTGCCACCTGACGTCGACGGATCGGGAGATCTCCCGATCCCCTATGGTGCACTCTCAGTAC
AATCTGCTCTGATGCCGCATAGTTAAGCCAGTATCTGCTCCCTGCTTGTGTGTTGGAGGTCGCTGAGTAG
TGCGCGAGCAAAATTTAAGCTACAACAAGGCAAGGCTTGACCGACAATTGCATGAAGAATCTGCTTAGGG
TTAGGCGTTTTGCGCTGCTTCGCGATGTACGGGCCAGATATACGCGTT
